>Addgene plasmid #89888 | pCrysβ:ECFP-LexOP:mCherry-KrasG12V | addgene full sequence | sequence record 181093 | Addgene NGS Result
CTATGCTATAGGCTGTATACCTATGGCTAAGAGAGGTCTGTGTTCAGGTCAGAGGTCACGTGATGATAAT
CCGAGCAGAGGAGTCGCTCGCTGATACACTCCAGAGCAGAGTAGATTTCATACTGAAGTTAATAATGTAG
CATGACATATATTAGATGGTGTGTGTGTGTGTGTGTATATACATATATATATATATATGGTAGCGTATTT
AGATGGAATTTATTGATGTATTATTTATTATATGTATATACAGATGAAGTCAAAATTTTTCGCTCCCTGT
ATATTTTCCCCTTAAATCCTGTTTAAGAGAAAGAAACATATTTCTAATCATAATAGTTTTAATAACTCAT
TTCTAATAACTGATTTCTTCTCTCTTTGTCATGATGATAGCACCAATTGCTCGAGGGATCTGTTGCAGTC
ATCCCGAATTAGAAAATACGGTAACGAAACGGGATCATCCCGATTAAAAACGGGATCCCGGTGAAACGGT
CGGGAAACTAGCTCTACCGTTTCCGTTTCCGTTTACCGTTTTGTATATCCCGTTTCCGTTCCGTTTTCGT
TTTTTACCTCGGGTTCGAAATCGATCGGGATAAAACTAACAAAATCGGTTATACGATAACGGTCGGTACG
GGATTTTCCCATCCTACTTTCATCCCTGCGTCGGGTACCCAATTCGCCCTATAGTGAGTCGTATTACGCG
CGCTCACTGGCCGTCGTTTTACAACGTCGTGACTGGGAAAACCCTGGCGTTACCCAACTTAATCGCCTTG
CAGCACATCCCCCTTTCGCCAGCTGGCGTAATAGCGAAGAGGCCCGCACCGATCGCCCTTCCCAACAGTT
GCGCAGCCTGAATGGCGAATGGG
[124 nt withheld, positions 864-987]
C
[91 nt withheld, positions 989-1079]
A
[49 nt withheld, positions 1081-1129]
CCTTTGACGTTGGAGTCCACGTTCTTT
[37 nt withheld, positions 1157-1193]
ACCCTATCTCGGTCTATTCTTTTGATTTATAAGGGATTTTGCCGATTTCGGCCTATTGGTTAAAAAATGA
GCTGATTTAACAAAAATTTAACGCGAATTTTAACAAAATATTAACGCTTACAATTTAGGTGGCACTTTTC
GGGGAAATGTGCGCGGAACCCCTATTTGTTTATTTTTCTAAATACATTCAAATATGTATCCGCTCATGAG
ACAATAACCCTGATAAATGCTTCAATAATATTGAAAAAGGAAGAGTATGAGTATTCAACATTTCCGTGTC
GCCCTTATTCCCTTTTTTGCGGCATTTTGCCTTCCTGTTTTTGCTCACCCAGAAACGCTGGTGAAAGTAA
AAGATGCTGAAGATCAGTTGGGTGCACGAGTGGGTTACATCGAACTGGATCTCAACAGCGGTAAGATCCT
TGAGAGTTTTCGCCCCGAAGAACGTTTTCCAATGATGAGCACTTTTAAAGTTCTGCTATGTGGCGCGGTA
TTATCCCGTATTGACGCCGGGCAAGAGCAACTCGGTCGCCGCATACACTATTCTCAGAATGACTTGGTTG
AGTACTCACCAGTCACAGAAAAGCATCTTACGGATGGCATGACAGTAAGAGAATTATGCAGTGCTGCCAT
AACCATGAGTGATAACACTGCGGCCAACTTACTTCTGACAACGATCGGAGGACCGAAGGAGCTAACCGCT
TTTTTGCACAACATGGGGGATCATGTAACTCGCCTTGATCGTTGGGAACCGGAGCTGAATGAAGCCATAC
CAAACGACGAGCGTGACACCACGATGCCTGTAGCAATGGCAACAACGTTGCGCAAACTATTAACTGGCGA
ACTACTTACTCTAGCTTCCCGGCAACAATTAATAGACTGGATGGAGGCGGATAAAGTTGCAGGACCACTT
CTGCGCTCGGCCCTTCCGGCTGGCTGGTTTATTGCTGATAAATCTGGAGCCGGTGAGCGTGGGTCTCGCG
GTATCATTGCAGCACTGGGGCCAGATGGTAAGCCCTCCCGTATCGTAGTTATCTACACGACGGGGAGTCA
GGCAACTATGGATGAACGAAATAGACAGATCGCTGAGATAGGTGCCTCACTGATTAAGCATTGGTAACTG
TCAGACCAAGTTTACTCATATATACTTTAGATTGATTTAAAACTTCATTTTTAATTTAAAAGGATCTAGG
TGAAGATCCTTTTTGATAATCTCATGACCAAAATCCCTTAACGTGAGTTTTCGTTCCACTGAGCGTCAGA
CCCCGTAGAAAAGATCAAAGGATCTTCTTGAGATCCTTTTTTTCTGCGCGTAATCTGCTGCTTGCAAACA
AAAAAACCACCGCTACCAGCGGTGGTTTGTTTGCCGGATCAAGAGCTACCAACTCTTTTTCCGAAGGTAA
CTGGCTTCAGCAGAGCGCAGATACCAAATACTGTTCTTCTAGTGTAGCCGTAGTTAGGCCACCACTTCAA
GAACTCTGTAGCACCGCCTACATACCTCGCTCTGCTAATCCTGTTACCAGTGGCTGCTGCCAGTGGCGAT
AAGTCGTGTCTTACCGGGTTGGACTCAAGACGATAGTTACCGGATAAGGCGCAGCGGTCGGGCTGAACGG
GGGGTTCGTGCACACAGCCCAGCTTGGAGCGAACGACCTACACCGAACTGAGATACCTACAGCGTGAGCT
ATGAGAAAGCGCCACGCTTCCCGAAGGGAGAAAGGCGGACAGGTATCCGGTAAGCGGCAGGGTCGGAACA
GGAGAGCGCACGAGGGAGCTTCCAGGGGGAAACGCCTGGTATCTTTATAGTCCTGTCGGGTTTCGCCACC
TCTGACTTGAGCGTCGATTTTTGTGATGCTCGTCAGGGGGGCGGAGCCTATGGAAAAACGCCAGCAACGC
GGCCTTTTTACGGTTCCTGGCCTTTTGCTGGCCTTTTGCTCACATGTTCTTTCCTGCGTTATCCCCTGAT
TCTGTGGATAACCGTATTACCGCCTTTGAGTGAGCTGATACCGCTCGCCGCAGCCGAACGACCGAGCGCA
GCGAGTCAGTGAGCGAGGAAGCGGAAGAGCGCCCAATACGCAAACCGCCTCTCCCCGCGCGTTGGCCGAT
TCATTAATGCAGCTGGCACGACAGGTTTCCCGACTGGAAAGCGGGCAGTGAGCGCAACGCAATTAATGTG
AGTTAGCTCACTCATTAGGCACCCCAGGCTTTACACTTTATGCTTCCGGCTCGTATGTTGTGTGGAATTG
TGAGCGGATAACAATTTCACACAGGAAACAGCTATGACCATGATTACGCCAAGCGCGCAATTAACCCTCA
CTAAAGGGAACAAAAGCTGGAGCTCCCCGACTAGGGATGAAAACGGTCGGTAACGGTCGGTAAAATACCT
CTACCGTTTTCATTTTCATATTTAACTTGCGGGACGGAAACGAAAACGGGATATACCGGTAACGAAAACG
AACGGGATAAATACGGTAATCGAAAACCGATACGATCCGGTCGGGTTAAAGTCGAAATCGGACGGGAACC
GGTATTTTTGTTCGGTAAAATCACACATGAAAACATATATTCAAAACTTAAAAACAAATATAAAAAATTG
TAAACACAAGTCTTAATTAAACATAGATAAAATCCATATAAATCTGGAGCACACATAGTTTAATGTAGCA
CATAAGTGATAAGTCTTGGGCTCTTGGCTAACATAAGAAGCCATATAAGTCTACTCTACGTATTGATGAG
TTTGGACAAACCACAACTAGAATGCAGTGAAAAAAATGCTTTATTTGTGAAATTTGTGATGCTATTGCTT
TATTTGTAACCATTATAAGCTGCAATAAACAAGTTAACAACAACAATTGCATTCATTTTATGTTTCAGGT
TCAGGGGGAGGTGTGGGAGGTTTTTTAAAGCAAGTAAAACCTCTACAAATGTGGTATGGCTGATTATGAT
CTAGAGTCGCGGCCGCTTTATTACATAATTACACACTTTGTCTTTGACTTCTTTTTCTTCTTTTTACCAT
CTTTGCTCATCTTTTCTTTATGTTTTCGAATTTCTCGAACTAATGTATAGAAGGCATCATCAACACCCTG
TCTTGTCTTTGCTGATGTTTCAATAAAAGGAATTCCATAACTTCTTGCTAAGTCCTGAGCCTGTTTTGTG
TCTACTGTTCTGGAAGGCAAATCACATTTATTTCCTACTAGGACCATAGGTACATCTTCAGAGTCCTTAA
CTCTTTTAATTTGTTCTCTATAATGGTGAATATCTTCAAATGATTTAGTATTATTTATGGCAAATACACA
AAGAAAGCCCTCCCCAGTCCTCATGTACTGGTCCCTCATTGCACTGTACTCCTCTTGACCTGCTGTGTCG
AGAATATCCAAGAGACAGGTTTCTCCATCAATTACTACTTGCTTCCTGTAGGAATCCTCTATTGTTGGAT
CATATTCGTCCACAAAATGATTCTGAATTAGCTGTATCGTCAAGGCACTCTTGCCTACGCCAACAGCTCC
AACTACCACAAGTTTATATTCAGTCATACCAGAACCACCTCGCGAGTCGACCTTGTACAGCTCGTCCATG
CCGCCGGTGGAGTGGCGGCCCTCGGCGCGTTCGTACTGTTCCACGATGGTGTAGTCCTCGTTGTGGGAGG
TGATGTCCAACTTGATGTTGACGTTGTAGGCGCCGGGCAGCTGCACGGGCTTCTTGGCCTTGTAGGTGGT
CTTGACCTCAGCGTCGTAGTGGCCGCCGTCCTTCAGCTTCAGCCTCTGCTTGATCTCGCCCTTCAGGGCG
CCGTCCTCGGGGTACATCCGCTCGGAGGAGGCCTCCCAGCCCATGGTCTTCTTCTGCATTACGGGGCCGT
CGGAGGGGAAGTTGGTGCCGCGCAGCTTCACCTTGTAGATGAACTCGCCGTCCTGCAGGGAGGAGTCCTG
GGTCACGGTCACCACGCCGCCGTCCTCGAAGTTCATCACGCGCTCCCACTTGAAGCCCTCGGGGAAGGAC
AGCTTCAAGTAGTCGGGGATGTCGGCGGGGTGCTTCACGTAGGCCTTGGAGCCGTACATGAACTGAGGGG
ACAGGATGTCCCAGGCGAAGGGCAGGGGGCCACCCTTGGTCACCTTCAGCTTGGCGGTCTGGGTGCCCTC
GTAGGGGCGGCCCTCGCCCTCGCCCTCGATCTCGAACTCGTGGCCGTTCACGGAGCCCTCCATGTGCACC
TTGAAGCGCATGAACTCCTTGATGATGGCCATGTTATCCTCCTCGCCCTTGCTCACCATGGTGGCGGGAT
CCCGGGCCCGCGGTACCGTCGACTGCAGAATTCGAGGCTAGAGTCGACTAGCTTCAGCGTGTCCTCTCCA
AATGAAATGAACTTCCTTATATAGAGGAAGGGTCTTGCGAAGATCCTAGAGTCGAGCATATTACATGGCA
TTACCACCATATACATATCCATATACATATCCATATCTAATCTTACCTCGACTGCTGTATATAAAACCAG
TGGTTATATGTACAGTACTGCTGTATATAAAACCAGTGGTTATATGTACAGTACGTCGACTGCTGTATAT
AAAACCAGTGGTTATATGTACAGTACTGCTGTATATAAAACCAGTGGTTATATGTACAGTACGTCGAGGG
GATGATAATGCGATTAGTTTTTTAGCCTCGACCTGCAGCCCAAGCGGCATGCAAGCTGTCGAGGGGGGAT
CAATTCCCGATCTAGTAACATAGATGACACCGCGCGCGATAATTTATCCTAGTTTGCGCGCTATATTTTG
TTTTCTATCGCGTATTAAATGTATAATTGCGGGACTCTAATCATAAAAACCCATCTCATAAATAACGTCA
TGCATTACATGTTAATTATTACATGCTTAACGTAATTCAACAGAAATTATATGATAATCATCGCAAGACC
GGCAACAGGATTCAATCTTAATTTAAATTATAACTAGTCGACGATCGGCGGCCTAGGCGCCACGTGCTGG
TTCTTTCCGCCTCAGAAGCCATAGAGCCCACCGCATCCCCAGCATGCCTGCTATTGTCTTCCCAATCCTC
CCCCTTGCTGTCCTGCCCCACCCCACCCCCCAGAATAGAATGACACCTACTCAGACAATGCGATGCAATT
TCCTCATTTTATTAGGAAAGGACAGTGGGAGTGGCACCTTCCAGGGTCAAGGAAGGCACGGGGGAGGGGC
AAACAACAGATGGCTGGCAACTAGAAGGCACAGTCGAGGCTGATCAGCGGGTTTGGCCGCTTTACTTGTA
CAGCTCGTCCATGCCGAGAGTGATCCCGGCGGCGGTCACGAACTCCAGCAGGACCATGTGATCGCGCTTC
TCGTTGGGGTCTTTGCTCAGGGCGGACTGGGTGCTCAGGTAGTGGTTGTCGGGCAGCAGCACGGGGCCGT
CGCCGATGGGGGTGTTCTGCTGGTAGTGGTCGGCGAGCTGCACGCTGCCGTCCTCGATGTTGTGGCGGAT
CTTGAAGTTGGCCTTGATGCCGTTCTTCTGCTTGTCGGCGGTGATATAGACGTTGTGGCTGATGTAGTTG
TACTCCAGCTTGTGCCCCAGGATGTTGCCGTCCTCCTTGAAGTCGATGCCCTTCAGCTCGATGCGGTTCA
CCAGGGTGTCGCCCTCGAACTTCACCTCGGCGCGGGTCTTGTAGTTGCCGTCGTCCTTGAAGAAGATGGT
GCGCTCCTGGACGTAGCCTTCGGGCATGGCGGACTTGAAGAAGTCGTGCTGCTTCATGTGGTCGGGGTAG
CGGCTGAAGCACTGCACGCCCCAGGTCAGGGTGGTCACGAGGGTGGGCCAGGGCACGGGCAGCTTGCCGG
TGGTGCAGATGAACTTCAGGGTCAGCTTGCCGTAGGTGGCATCGCCCTCGCCCTCGCCGGACACGCTGAA
CTTGTGGCCGTTTACGTCGCCGTCCAGCTCGACCAGGATGGGCACCACCCCGGTGAACAGCTCCTCGCCC
TTGCTCACCATGGTGGCGGGATCCCCTAGCAAAAATACAGATACTGCAGTTTCTGATAGGAAGGTTGAGC
AGAATAGCAGGGGAAGGAAACAGGAGGAAGACACTTACCTGTTAATTAACACGGGGAATGCGCGTTCCAA
TGCACCGTTCCCGGCAACCTAGCATGCAGATAACTTCGTATAAAGTATCCTATACGAAGTTATGGCAACG
CGTTTAAACTACAGCTGTGCTGGGAAGGCTGGCTCGCTCTGGCCTTCCTCACCACTGCCGCAGCTTTTAT
ACGCTGGCAAGGGCAGCACAGCGGCGCGCGGCGGACAATAGAAACACGCCGTCATCAGAGTTCAGCCGTG
CCGAAGCGCAGGGTCATCGCATCGCCCAGAAGGCCGTAAGCATTTTACTGTCAATGGAAAGCCCTGACGG
CGGCACTTTCCCTCTCAGCCCGAGCT
Features (pLannotate 1.2.2; 25 found; start..end, strand, type, name):
    414..464     +  CDS            YAC9_MAIZE (fragment): Protein predicted: Swiss-Prot protein existence level 4. From Zea mays (Maize).
    678..696     -  promoter       T7 promoter: promoter for bacteriophage T7 RNA polymerase
    704..859     +  CDS            lacZα (fragment): LacZα fragment of β-galactosidase; lacZ fragment
    864..1292    +  rep_origin     f1 ori (sequence partly withheld): f1 bacteriophage origin of replication; arrow indicates direction of (+) strand synthesis
   1345..1449    +  promoter       AmpR promoter: bla
   1450..2310    +  CDS            AmpR: β-lactamase; bla; confers resistance to ampicillin, carbenicillin, and related antibiotics
   2481..3069    +  rep_origin     ori: high-copy-number ColE1/pMB1/pBR322/pUC origin of replication
   3252..3344    +  CDS            lacI (fragment): lac repressor; lacI; The lac repressor binds to the lac operator to inhibit transcription in E. coli. This inhibition can be relieved by adding lactose or isopropyl-β-D-thiogalactopyranoside (IPTG).
   3357..3378    +  protein_bind   CAP binding site: CAP binding activates transcription in the presence of cAMP. E. coli catabolite activator protein
   3393..3423    +  promoter       lac promoter: promoter for the E. coli lac operon
   3431..3447    +  protein_bind   lac operator: The lac repressor binds to the lac operator to inhibit transcription in E. coli. This inhibition can be relieved by adding lactose or isopropyl-β-D-thiogalactopyranoside (IPTG). lac repressor encoded by lacI
   3492..3510    +  promoter       T3 promoter: promoter for bacteriophage T3 RNA polymerase
   3947..4028    -  polyA_signal   SV40 poly(A) signal: SV40 polyadenylation signal
   4051..4134    -  CDS            large T antigen (fragment): large T antigen from SV40 (simian virus 40)
   4154..4720    -  CDS            K-Ras (G12V): human oncoprotein generated by the G12V mutation in the small GTPase K-Ras
   4745..5452    -  CDS            mCherry: mCherry is a basic (constitutively fluorescent) red fluorescent protein published in 2004, derived from Discosoma sp.. It is reported to be a very rapidly-maturing monomer with low acid sensitivity.
   5460..5498    -  misc_feature   MCS (fragment): multiple cloning site
   5525..5571    -  promoter       minimal CaMV 35S promoter: minimal 35S promoter from cauliflower mosaic virus
   5590..5649    +  promoter       GAL10 promoter (fragment): S. cerevisiae GAL10; inducible promoter, regulated by Gal4
   5813..5841    +  promoter       GAL1 promoter (fragment): S. cerevisiae GAL1; inducible promoter, regulated by Gal4
   5892..6114    -  terminator     NOS terminator (fragment): nopaline synthase terminator and poly(A) signal
   6159..6178    -  promoter       SV40 promoter (fragment): SV40 enhancer and early promoter
   6182..6406    -  polyA_signal   bGH poly(A) signal: bovine growth hormone polyadenylation signal
   6435..7154    -  CDS            ECFP: enhanced CFP mammalian codon-optimized
   7313..7346    -  protein_bind   lox2272: Cre-mediated recombination occurs in the 8-bp core sequence (GGATACTT). lox2272 sites are compatible with each other, but incompatible with loxP or loxN sites (Lee and Saito, 1988). Cre recombinase
