[The description below was written by a language model from this plasmid's Addgene catalogue record and pLannotate feature annotations shown in this document.]
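Description:
pCrysβ:ECFP-LexOP:mCherry-KrasG12V is a zebrafish transgenesis plasmid of about 7.6 kb, built on the pDs(cry:C-LOP:Ch) backbone. Its transgene cargo sits within a non-autonomous maize Dissociation (Ds) element. Because a non-autonomous Ds lacks its own transposase, genomic integration depends on Ac transposase supplied separately. A short maize-derived fragment in the feature table is consistent with the Ds sequences, although the Ds ends themselves are not annotated. The bacterial portion resembles a pBluescript-type cloning vector: a high-copy ColE1/pUC origin, an f1 origin, ampicillin resistance (bla), lac promoter/operator and lacZα remnants, and flanking T3 and T7 promoters.

The payload comprises two units. The effector unit encodes mCherry fused to the N-terminus of human K-Ras carrying the oncogenic G12V mutation, followed by an SV40 poly(A) signal. According to the record it lies downstream of LexOP, a LexA operator-based promoter. The operator sites are not annotated as such, but a minimal CaMV 35S promoter lies immediately upstream of mCherry. The short GAL1/GAL10 fragment hits nearby may simply be annotation matches to this synthetic regulatory region. Expression of the red-tagged oncogene should therefore require a LexA-based transactivator provided by a separate driver line, making this the responder half of a binary system. The second unit is ECFP with a bGH poly(A) signal, described as driven by the β-crystallin promoter (not annotated), which allows carriers to be screened by cyan fluorescence. A single lox2272 site is annotated beyond ECFP, and its role is not stated.

The associated publication used the construct in a double binary transgenic zebrafish model to study myeloid gene regulation in response to oncogene activation in melanocytes.
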