Addgene plasmid #89888: pCrysβ:ECFP-LexOP:mCherry-KrasG12V
Purpose: Human KRasG12V fused to mCherry downstream of LexOP, placed within a non-autonomous maize dissociation (Ds) element for integration in zebrafish. Contains pCrysB-ECFP for screening.
Depositing lab: Tatjana Sauka-Spengler. Depositing organization: University of Oxford. Publication: Generation of a double binary transgenic zebrafish model to study myeloid gene regulation in response to oncogene activation in melanocytes. Kenyon A, Gavriouchkina D, Zorman J, Chong-Morrison V, Napolitani G, Cerundolo V, Sauka-Spengler T. Dis Model Mech. 2018 Apr 6;11(4). pii: dmm.030056. doi: 10.1242/dmm.030056. PubMed 29666124.
Backbone
  Vector backbone: pDs(cry:C-LOP:Ch)
  Backbone size w/o insert (bp): 6260
  Total vector size (bp): 7585
  Vector type: Unspecified
Growth in bacteria
  Bacterial resistance: Ampicillin, 100 μg/mL
  Growth temperature: 37°C
  Growth strain: DH5alpha
  Copy number: High Copy
Gene/Insert
  Gene/Insert name: mCherry-KRasG12V
  Species: H. sapiens (human), Synthetic
  Tag / fusion protein: mCherry (N terminal on insert)
  Cloning method: Gibson Cloning
  Sequencing primers: 5′ CTCGACTCTAGGATCTTCGCA; 3′ GGGAGGTGTGGGAGGTTTT
Resource information
  A portion of this plasmid was derived from a plasmid made by: pDs(cry:ECFP-LexOP:Cherry) construct was from Dr Alexander Emelyanov and Dr Sergey Parinov (Emelyanov and Parinov, 2008). pEFm.6 HA-KRasv12 was from Prof Xin Lu.
Terms and licenses: Academic/Nonprofit Terms; Industry Terms: Not Available to Industry
How to cite: pCrysβ:ECFP-LexOP:mCherry-KrasG12V was a gift from Tatjana Sauka-Spengler (Addgene plasmid # 89888 ; http://n2t.net/addgene:89888 ; RRID:Addgene_89888)
